>Addgene plasmid #115126 | FEI1 X037_pECIA2 | addgene full sequence | sequence record 227497 | Addgene NGS Result
GTAAAACGACGGCCAGTGAATTAATTCGTTGCAGGACAGGATGTGGTGCCCGATGTGACTAGCTCTTTGC
TGCAGGCCGTCCTATCCTCTGGTTCCGATAAGAGACCCAGAACTCCGGCCCCCCACCGCCCACCGCCACC
CCCATACATATGTGGTACGCAAGTAAGAGTGCCTGCGCATGCCCCATGTGCCCCACCAAGAGCTTTGCAT
CCCATACAAGTCCCCAAAGTGGAGAACCGAACCAATTCTTCGCGGGCAGAACAAAAGCTTCTGCACACGT
CTCCACTCGAATTTGGAGCCGGCCGGCGTGTGCAAAAGAGGTGAATCGAACGAAAGACCCGTGTGTAAAG
CCGCGTTTCCAAAATGTATAAAACCGAGAGCATCTGGCCAATGTGCATCAGTTGTGGTCAGCAGCAAAAT
CAAGTGAATCATCTCAGTGCAACTAAAGGGGGGATCCGATCTCAATATGAAGTTATGCATATTACTGGCC
GTCGTGGCCTTTGTTGGCCTCTCGCTCGGGAGTCCTGACGGCGAGGCGCTTCTGAGCTTCAGAAATGCAG
TTACTAGATCAGATAGTTTCATCCATCAGTGGAGACCGGAAGATCCAGATCCATGTAACTGGAACGGAGT
GACATGTGATGCAAAAACGAAAAGAGTTATAACCTTGAATCTTACTTATCACAAAATAATGGGACCTTTA
CCTCCTGATATTGGAAAGTTGGACCATTTAAGGCTTTTAATGCTTCACAACAATGCTTTATATGGAGCAA
TACCTACAGCATTGGGAAATTGCACAGCATTGGAGGAAATTCACTTGCAGAGTAACTACTTCACTGGACC
AATCCCAGCTGAAATGGGAGACCTGCCTGGCCTTCAAAAGCTGGACATGTCAAGCAACACTCTCAGTGGA
CCTATCCCTGCTTCGCTTGGGCAGTTAAAAAAGCTTAGTAACTTCAATGTCTCGAACAACTTCCTGGTGG
GGCAAATACCTTCAGACGGAGTGCTCTCTGGATTTTCTAAGAACTCCTTCATTGGAAATCTTAACTTGTG
TGGAAAGCATGTTGATGTCGTGTGCCAAGATGATAGTGGAAACCCTTCATCACATTCTCAATCAGGTCAA
AATCAAAAGAAAAACTCTCTGGAGGTGCTGTTCCAGGGACCAGGGAGCGACAAAACTCACACATGCCCAC
CGTGCCCAGCACCTGAACTCCTGGGGGGACCGTCAGTCTTCCTCTTCCCCCCAAAACCCAAGGACACCCT
CATGATCTCCCGGACCCCTGAGGTCACATGCGTGGTGGTGGACGTGAGCCACGAAGACCCTGAGGTCAAG
TTCAACTGGTACGTGGACGGCGTGGAGGTGCATAATGCCAAGACAAAGCCGCGGGAGGAGCAGTACAACA
GCACGTACCGTGTGGTCAGCGTCCTCACCGTCCTGCACCAGGACTGGCTGAATGGCAAGGAGTACAAGTG
CAAGGTCTCCAACAAAGCCCTCCCAGCCCCCATCGAGAAAACCATCTCCAAAGCCAAAGGGCAGCCCCGA
GAACCACAGGTGTACACCCTGCCCCCATCCCGGGAGGAGATGACCAAGAACCAGGTCAGCCTGACCTGCC
TGGTCAAAGGCTTCTATCCCAGCGACATCGCCGTGGAGTGGGAGAGCAATGGGCAGCCGGAGAACAACTA
CAAGACCACGCCTCCCGTGCTGGACTCCGACGGCTCCTTCTTCCTCTACAGCAAGCTCACCGTGGACAAG
AGCAGGTGGCAGCAGGGGAACGTCTTCTCATGCTCCGTGATGCATGAGGGTCTGCACAACCACTACACGC
AGAAGAGCCTCTCCCTGTCTCCGGGTAAATCTAGAGGGCCCTTCGAAGGTAAGCCTATCCCTAACCCTCT
CCTCGGTCTCGATTCTACGCGTACCGGTCATCATCACCATCACCATTGAGTTTAAACCCGCTGATCAGCC
TCGACTGTGCCTTCTAAGGCCTGAGCTCGCTGATCAGCCTCGATCGAGGATCCAGACATGATAAGATACA
TTGATGAGTTTGGACAAACCACAACTAGAATGCAGTGAAAAAAATGCTTTATTTGTGAAATTTGTGATGC
TATTGCTTTATTTGTAACCATTATAAGCTGCAATAAACAAGTTAACAACAACAATTGCATTCATTTTATG
TTTCAGGTTCAGGGGGAGGTGTGGGAGGTTTTTTAAAGCAAGTAAAACCTCTACAAATGTGGTATGGCTG
ATTATGATCAGTCGACCTGCAGGCATGCAAGCTTGGCGTAATCATGGTCATAGCTGTTTCCTGTGTGAAA
TTGTTATCCGCTCACAATTCCACACAACATACGAGCCGGAAGCATAAAGTGTAAAGCCTGGGGTGCCTAA
TGAGTGAGCTAACTCACATTAATTGCGTTGCGCTCACTGCCCGCTTTCCAGTCGGGAAACCTGTCGTGCC
AGCTGCATTAATGAATCGGCCAACGCGCGGGGAGAGGCGGTTTGCGTATTGGGCGCTCTTCCGCTTCCTC
GCTCACTGACTCGCTGCGCTCGGTCGTTCGGCTGCGGCGAGCGGTATCAGCTCACTCAAAGGCGGTAATA
CGGTTATCCACAGAATCAGGGGATAACGCAGGAAAGAACATGTGAGCAAAAGGCCAGCAAAAGGCCAGGA
ACCGTAAAAAGGCCGCGTTGCTGGCGTTTTTCCATAGGCTCCGCCCCCCTGACGAGCATCACAAAAATCG
ACGCTCAAGTCAGAGGTGGCGAAACCCGACAGGACTATAAAGATACCAGGCGTTTCCCCCTGGAAGCTCC
CTCGTGCGCTCTCCTGTTCCGACCCTGCCGCTTACCGGATACCTGTCCGCCTTTCTCCCTTCGGGAAGCG
TGGCGCTTTCTCATAGCTCACGCTGTAGGTATCTCAGTTCGGTGTAGGTCGTTCGCTCCAAGCTGGGCTG
TGTGCACGAACCCCCCGTTCAGCCCGACCGCTGCGCCTTATCCGGTAACTATCGTCTTGAGTCCAACCCG
GTAAGACACGACTTATCGCCACTGGCAGCAGCCACTGGTAACAGGATTAGCAGAGCGAGGTATGTAGGCG
GTGCTACAGAGTTCTTGAAGTGGTGGCCTAACTACGGCTACACTAGAAGAACAGTATTTGGTATCTGCGC
TCTGCTGAAGCCAGTTACCTTCGGAAAAAGAGTTGGTAGCTCTTGATCCGGCAAACAAACCACCGCTGGT
AGCGGTGGTTTTTTTGTTTGCAAGCAGCAGATTACGCGCAGAAAAAAAGGATCTCAAGAAGATCCTTTGA
TCTTTTCTACGGGGTCTGACGCTCAGTGGAACGAAAACTCACGTTAAGGGATTTTGGTCATGAGATTATC
AAAAAGGATCTTCACCTAGATCCTTTTAAATTAAAAATGAAGTTTTAAATCAATCTAAAGTATATATGAG
TAAACTTGGTCTGACAGTTACCAATGCTTAATCAGTGAGGCACCTATCTCAGCGATCTGTCTATTTCGTT
CATCCATAGTTGCCTGACTCCCCGTCGTGTAGATAACTACGATACGGGAGGGCTTACCATCTGGCCCCAG
TGCTGCAATGATACCGCGAGACCCACGCTCACCGGCTCCAGATTTATCAGCAATAAACCAGCCAGCCGGA
AGGGCCGAGCGCAGAAGTGGTCCTGCAACTTTATCCGCCTCCATCCAGTCTATTAATTGTTGCCGGGAAG
CTAGAGTAAGTAGTTCGCCAGTTAATAGTTTGCGCAACGTTGTTGCCATTGCTACAGGCATCGTGGTGTC
ACGCTCGTCGTTTGGTATGGCTTCATTCAGCTCCGGTTCCCAACGATCAAGGCGAGTTACATGATCCCCC
ATGTTGTGCAAAAAAGCGGTTAGCTCCTTCGGTCCTCCGATCGTTGTCAGAAGTAAGTTGGCCGCAGTGT
TATCACTCATGGTTATGGCAGCACTGCATAATTCTCTTACTGTCATGCCATCCGTAAGATGCTTTTCTGT
GACTGGTGAGTACTCAACCAAGTCATTCTGAGAATAGTGTATGCGGCGACCGAGTTGCTCTTGCCCGGCG
TCAATACGGGATAATACCGCGCCACATAGCAGAACTTTAAAAGTGCTCATCATTGGAAAACGTTCTTCGG
GGCGAAAACTCTCAAGGATCTTACCGCTGTTGAGATCCAGTTCGATGTAACCCACTCGTGCACCCAACTG
ATCTTCAGCATCTTTTACTTTCACCAGCGTTTCTGGGTGAGCAAAAACAGGAAGGCAAAATGCCGCAAAA
AAGGGAATAAGGGCGACACGGAAATGTTGAATACTCATACTCTTCCTTTTTCAATATTATTGAAGCATTT
ATCAGGGTTATTGTCTCATGAGCGGATACATATTTGAATGTATTTAGAAAAATAAACAAATAGGGGTTCC
GCGCACATTTCCCCGAAAAGTGCCACCTGACGTCTAAGAAACCATTATTATCATGACATTAACCTATAAA
AATAGGCGTATCACGAGGCCCTTTCGTCTCGCGCGTTTCGGTGATGACGGTGAAAACCTCTGACACATGC
AGCTCCCGGAGACGGTCACAGCTTGTCTGTAAGCGGATGCCGGGAGCAGACAAGCCCGTCAGGGCGCGTC
AGCGGGTGTTGGCGGGTGTCGGGGCTGGCTTAACTATGCGGCATCAGAGCAGATTGTACTGAGAGTGCAC
CATATGCGGTGTGAAATACCGCACAGATGCGTAAGGAGAAAATACCGCATCAGGCGCCATTCGCCATTCA
GGCTGCGCAACTGTTGGGAAGGGCGATCGGTGCGGGCCTCTTCGCTATTACGCCAGCTGGCGAAAGGGGG
ATGTGCTGCAAGGCGATTAAGTTGGGTAACGCCAGGGTTTTCCCAGTCACGACGTT
Features (pLannotate 1.2.2; 18 found; start..end, strand, type, name):
     23..449     +  promoter       MT promoter: Drosophila metallothionein promoter
    467..520     +  sig_peptide    BiP signal sequence: Drosophila BiP signal sequence
    521..1138    +  CDS            FEI1 (fragment): FEI1_ARATH - Experimental evidence at protein level: Swiss-Prot protein existence level 1. Involved in the signaling pathway that regulates cell wall function, including cellulose biosynthesis, likely via an 1- aminocyclopropane-1-carboxylic acid (ACC)-mediated signal (a precursor of ethylene). From Arabidopsis thaliana (Mouse-ear cress).
   1169..1849    +  CDS            IGHG1 (fragment): IGHG1_HUMAN - Experimental evidence at protein level: Swiss-Prot protein existence level 1. Constant region of immunoglobulin heavy chains. Immunoglobulins, also known as antibodies, are membrane-bound or secreted glycoproteins produced by B lymphocytes. In the recognition phase of humoral immunity, the membrane-bound immunoglobulins serve as receptors which, upon binding of a specific antigen, trigger the clonal expansion and differentiation of B lymphocytes into immunoglobulins- secreting plasma cells. Secreted immunoglobulins mediate the effector phase of humoral immunity, which results in
   1868..1909    +  CDS            V5 tag: epitope tag from simian virus 5
   2009..2143    -  polyA_signal   SV40 poly(A) signal: SV40 polyadenylation signal
   2166..2250    -  CDS            large T antigen (fragment): large T antigen from SV40 (simian virus 40)
   2250..2274    +  misc_feature   MCS (fragment): pUC18/19 multiple cloning site
   2311..2327    -  protein_bind   lac operator: The lac repressor binds to the lac operator to inhibit transcription in E. coli. This inhibition can be relieved by adding lactose or isopropyl-β-D-thiogalactopyranoside (IPTG). lac repressor encoded by lacI
   2335..2365    -  promoter       lac promoter: promoter for the E. coli lac operon
   2380..2401    -  protein_bind   CAP binding site: CAP binding activates transcription in the presence of cAMP. E. coli catabolite activator protein
   2414..2506    -  CDS            lacI (fragment): lac repressor; lacI; The lac repressor binds to the lac operator to inhibit transcription in E. coli. This inhibition can be relieved by adding lactose or isopropyl-β-D-thiogalactopyranoside (IPTG).
   2689..3277    -  rep_origin     ori: high-copy-number ColE1/pMB1/pBR322/pUC origin of replication
   3448..4308    -  CDS            AmpR: β-lactamase; bla; confers resistance to ampicillin, carbenicillin, and related antibiotics
   4309..4413    -  promoter       AmpR promoter: bla
   4508..4543    +  CDS            rop (fragment): Rop protein, which maintains plasmids at low copy number; rop
   4645..4744    +  misc_feature   bom (fragment): basis of mobility region from pBR322
   4750..21      -  CDS            lacZα (fragment) (across the origin): LacZα fragment of β-galactosidase; lacZ fragment
