[The description below was written by a language model from this plasmid's Addgene catalogue record and pLannotate feature annotations shown in this document.]
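Description:
FEI1 X037_pECIA2 is an insect-cell expression plasmid built on the pECIA2 backbone and designed to produce a secreted, tagged receptor ectodomain in Drosophila cell culture. It is maintained in E. coli as a high-copy plasmid through a ColE1/pUC-type origin and selected with ampicillin via the β-lactamase gene. The remaining bacterial elements in the 4,886 nt sequence (lac promoter/operator, and lacZα, lacI, rop and bom fragments) are backbone remnants with no stated role in the construct's function. No selectable marker for insect cells is annotated.

The expression cassette is driven by the Drosophila metallothionein promoter, which is induced with copper sulfate. Downstream, a Drosophila BiP signal sequence directs the product into the secretory pathway. It is followed by the extracellular domain of the Arabidopsis thaliana leucine-rich repeat receptor kinase FEI1 (AT1G31420), which was inserted by ligation-independent cloning. FEI1 is annotated as acting in signaling that regulates cell wall function, including cellulose biosynthesis. The ectodomain is fused at its C terminus to a human IgG1 Fc fragment, a V5 epitope and a hexahistidine tag. The His tag is listed in the catalogue entry but was not picked up as a separate feature in the annotation. An SV40 polyadenylation signal is annotated downstream of the fusion.

The plasmid is the "bait" format of a paired system and is meant to be used with the matching prey vector, FEI1 X037_pECIA14. It belongs to a collection used to map extracellular interactions among Arabidopsis LRR receptor kinases. In a bait of this kind, the Fc fusion would typically allow capture of the secreted ectodomain, and the V5 and His tags would support detection or purification.
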