Addgene plasmid #115126: FEI1 X037_pECIA2
Purpose: Bait vector FEI1 X037_pECIA2 should be used with prey vector FEI1 X037_pECIA14.
Depositing lab: Youssef Belkhadir. Depositing organization: Gregor Mendel Institute of Molecular Plant Biology. Publication: An extracellular network of Arabidopsis leucine-rich repeat receptor kinases. Smakowska-Luzan E, Mott GA, Parys K, Stegmann M, Howton TC, Layeghifard M, Neuhold J, Lehner A, Kong J, Grunwald K, Weinberger N, Satbhai SB, Mayer D, Busch W, Madalinski M, Stolt-Bergner P, Provart NJ, Mukhtar MS, Zipfel C, Desveaux D, Guttman DS, Belkhadir Y. Nature. 2018 Jan 18;553(7688):342-346. doi: 10.1038/nature25184. Epub 2018 Jan 10. PubMed 29320478.
Backbone
  Vector backbone: pECIA2
  Backbone manufacturer: Chris Garcia (Addgene plasmid # 47032)
  Vector type: Insect Expression
Growth in bacteria
  Bacterial resistance: Ampicillin, 100 μg/mL
  Growth temperature: 37°C
  Growth strain: DH5alpha
  Copy number: High Copy
Gene/Insert
  Gene/Insert name: AT1G31420
  Species: A. thaliana (mustard weed)
  Promoter: Metallothionein (Copper-Inducible)
  Tag / fusion protein: Fc, V5 and hexahistidine tags (C terminal on backbone)
  Cloning method: Ligation Independent Cloning
Terms and licenses: Academic/Nonprofit Terms; Industry Terms: Not Available to Industry
Depositor comments: Plasmid for secreted expression in Drosophila cell culture by induction via CuSO4. Insert is an extracellular domain of indicated LRR-RK, C-terminally tagged with Fc, V5 and hexahistidine tags. Insert Protein Sequence: SPDGEALLSFRNAVTRSDSFIHQWRPEDPDPCNWNGVTCDAKTKRVITLNLTYHKIMGPLPPDIGKLDHLRLLMLHNNALYGAIPTALGNCTALEEIHLQSNYFTGPIPAEMGDLPGLQKLDMSSNTLSGPIPASLGQLKKLSNFNVSNNFLVGQIPSDGVLSGFSKNSFIGNLNLCGKHVDVVCQDDSGNPSSHSQSGQNQKKNS
How to cite: FEI1 X037_pECIA2 was a gift from Youssef Belkhadir (Addgene plasmid # 115126 ; http://n2t.net/addgene:115126 ; RRID:Addgene_115126)
